Addgene plasmid #12870: DCT.VV.Orf182
Purpose: This plasmid was designed for screening purposes and may contain discrepancies relative to the current canonical GenBank version of the gene.
Depositing lab: Jack Bennink & Jon Yewdell. Depositing organization: National Institute of Allergy and Infectious Diseases (NIAID). Publication: Identification of poxvirus CD8+ T cell determinants to enable rational design and characterization of smallpox vaccines. Tscharke DC, Karupiah G, Zhou J, Palmore T, Irvine KR, Haeryfar SM, Williams S, Sidney J, Sette A, Bennink JR, Yewdell JW. J Exp Med. 2005 January 3; 201(1): 95–104. 10.1084/jem.20041912 PubMed 15623576.
Backbone
  Vector backbone: pcDNA 3.1D V5-His-TOPO
  Backbone manufacturer: Invitrogen
  Backbone size w/o insert (bp): 5514
  Vector type: Mammalian Expression
  Selectable markers: Neomycin (select with G418)
Growth in bacteria
  Bacterial resistance: Ampicillin, 100 μg/mL
  Growth temperature: 37°C
  Growth strain: DH5alpha
  Copy number: High Copy
Gene/Insert
  Gene/Insert name: VV.Orf182 (alt names: glutaredoxin; VV_WR_081)
  Species: Vaccinia Virus
  Insert size (bp): 375
  GenBank ID: 9791004
  Cloning method: Restriction Enzyme; 5′ cloning site BamHI (not destroyed); 3′ cloning site BamHI (not destroyed)
  Sequencing primers: 5′ Universal T7
Terms and licenses: Academic/Nonprofit Terms; Industry Terms: Not Available to Industry
Depositor comments: Please see the Vaccinia kit page ( https://www.addgene.org/vvorf/ ) for more information. The kit page contains the supplemental VVOrfData spreadsheet, which includes important information about this plasmid. The plasmid and insert names provided here relate only to this library. The name of the ORF (if present) in VACV strain Copenhagen and the name of the ORF (if annotated) in VACV strain WR sequence can be found in VVOrfData spreadsheet. Please note that the amino acid sequence given for each ORF in the spreadsheet may contain some errors. Additionally, changes from the expected sequence may be present in these plasmids. Please see Addgene's quality control sequence and sequencing notes in the VVOrfData spreadsheet before ordering this plasmid.
How to cite: DCT.VV.Orf182 was a gift from Jack Bennink & Jon Yewdell (Addgene plasmid # 12870 ; http://n2t.net/addgene:12870 ; RRID:Addgene_12870)
