[The description below was written by a language model from this plasmid's Addgene catalogue record.]
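Description:
DCT.VV.Orf182 is a mammalian expression plasmid built on the commercial pcDNA 3.1D V5-His-TOPO backbone (about 5.5 kb without insert). It carries a 375 bp open reading frame from vaccinia virus, annotated as a glutaredoxin and also designated VV_WR_081. It is maintained in E. coli as a high-copy plasmid under ampicillin selection. It also carries a neomycin resistance marker, so transfected mammalian cells can be selected with G418. The insert is recorded as flanked by intact BamHI sites at both ends and can be sequenced from the upstream T7 primer site.

The record has no feature table and does not explicitly name the promoter. Vectors of this backbone family generally drive expression from a strong viral promoter and offer C-terminal V5 and polyhistidine tags. Whether the ORF here is in frame with those tags is not recorded.

The plasmid is one member of a library of individually cloned vaccinia virus ORFs, and the "Orf182" name refers only to the numbering within that library. Corresponding names in the Copenhagen and WR strains are listed in a supplementary spreadsheet that accompanies the collection. The associated study used the library to identify poxvirus CD8+ T cell determinants relevant to the design and characterization of smallpox vaccines. This implies a role for the plasmid in expressing a single viral protein in mammalian cells for antigen screening. The depositors caution that the clones were made for screening and may differ from the canonical GenBank sequence, so the quality-control sequence data should be consulted before relying on the exact coding sequence.
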