>Addgene plasmid #12870 | DCT.VV.Orf182 | addgene partial sequence | sequence record 19259 | T7 5'-TAATACGACTCACTATAGGG-3'
AGCTGACCACCATGAAGAACGTACTGATTATTTTCGGTAAACCGTATTGTAGTATTTGTGAAAATGTCAG
TGATGCAGTAGAAGAATTAAAATCCGAGTATGATATACTCCATGTTGATATCTTATCATTTTTTTTAAAG
GATGGTGATTCAAGTATGCTGGGTGACGTGAAGCGCGGAACCCTAATAGGAAACTTCGCAGCGCATCTAT
CTAACTACATCGTTTCCATTTTCAAATACAATCCACAGACAAAACAAATGGCATTTGTGGACATTAATAA
ATCCTTGGATTTCACCAAAACAGATAAATCGCTGGTGAATTTGGAAATTCTAAAATCCGAAATAGAAAAA
GCTACCTATGGAGTTTGGCCACCTGTTACCGAATAAGCAATTCCCGGGGATCCGAATAAAGGGTCAAGAC
AATTCTGCAGATATCCAGCACAGTGGCGGCCGCTCGAGTCTAGAGGGCCCGCGGTTCGAAGGTAAGCCTA
TCCCTAACCCTCTCCTCGGTCTCGATTCTACGCGTACCGGTCATCATCACCATCACCATTGAGTTTAAAC
CCGCTGATCAGCCTCGACTGTGCCTTCTAGTTGCCAGCCATCTGTTGTTTGCCCCTCCCCCGTGCCTTCC
TTGACCCTGGAAGGTGCCACTCCCACTGTCCTTTCCTAATAAAATGAGGAAATTGCATCGCATTGTCTGA
GTAGGTGTCATTCTA
